Addgene plasmid #16087: pT-77
Depositing lab: Yoshiko Kikuchi. Depositing organization: The University of Tokyo. Publication: Comparative analysis of yeast PIAS-type SUMO ligases in vivo and in vitro. Takahashi Y, Toh-E A, Kikuchi Y. J Biochem (Tokyo). 2003 Apr . 133(4):415-22. 10.1093/jb/mvg054 PubMed 12761287.
Backbone
  Vector backbone: pET21b
  Backbone size w/o insert (bp): 5443
  Vector type: Bacterial Expression
Growth in bacteria
  Bacterial resistance: Ampicillin, 100 μg/mL
  Growth temperature: 37°C
  Growth strain: DH5alpha
  Copy number: Unknown
Gene/Insert
  Gene/Insert name: ull1 delta440 (alt names: SUMO ligase (E3); Ull1)
  Species: S. cerevisiae (budding yeast)
  Insert size (bp): 1395
  Entrez Gene: SIZ1 (a.k.a. YDR409W, ULL1)
  Tag / fusion protein: T7 (N terminal on backbone); His (C terminal on backbone)
  Cloning method: Restriction Enzyme; 5′ cloning site EcoRI (not destroyed); 3′ cloning site SalI (not destroyed)
  Sequencing primers: 5′ n/a
Terms and licenses: Academic/Nonprofit Terms; Industry Terms: Not Available to Industry
How to cite: pT-77 was a gift from Yoshiko Kikuchi (Addgene plasmid # 16087 ; http://n2t.net/addgene:16087 ; RRID:Addgene_16087)
