[The description below was written by a language model from this plasmid's Addgene catalogue record.]
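Description:
pT-77 is a bacterial expression plasmid built on the pET21b backbone (about 5.4 kb without insert) and carrying a truncated form of the Saccharomyces cerevisiae SUMO E3 ligase Ull1, the product of the SIZ1 gene (YDR409W). The insert, named ull1 delta440, is about 1.4 kb and was cloned between the EcoRI and SalI sites of the polylinker, both of which remain intact. The record does not spell out exactly which residues the "delta440" deletion removes, although the insert size indicates that only part of the full-length coding region is present. The plasmid is selected in E. coli with ampicillin. Its copy number is listed as unknown, and no feature table is provided, so the origin and other backbone elements are not itemised in the record.

In pET21-series vectors, transcription of the insert is generally driven by a T7 promoter under lac operator control, so expression requires a host that supplies T7 RNA polymerase, while ordinary cloning strains serve for propagation. The reading frame places the Ull1 fragment between two backbone-encoded tags: an N-terminal T7 epitope tag, useful for immunodetection, and a C-terminal His tag, which allows purification by immobilised metal affinity chromatography. The construct is therefore suited to producing recombinant, tagged Ull1/Siz1 fragment in bacteria. This is consistent with the associated study, which compares the yeast PIAS-type SUMO ligases in vivo and in vitro, where purified E3 protein would be needed for biochemical sumoylation assays.
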