>Addgene plasmid #16087 | pT-77 | addgene partial sequence | sequence record 22525 | T7 5'-TAATACGACTCACTATAGGG-3'
CCCTCTAGAATAATTTTGTTTAACTTTAAGAAGGAGATATACATATGGCTAGCATGACTGGTGGACAGCA
AATGGGTCGGGATCCGAATTCCATGATAAATTTAGAGGATTACTGGGAAGATGAAACGCCTGGGCCTGAT
AGGGAACCGACTAATGAACTAAGAAACGAGGTGGAGGAAACCATCACTCTGATGGAACTGCTGAAAGTGT
CCGAATTGAAGGATATTTGCAGGTCTGTATCTTTCCCGGTTTCCGGTCGCAAGGCCGTTCTACAGGACCT
TATCAGGAATTTCTTGCAGAACGCTTTAGTAGTAGGCAAGTCTGATCCTTATAGAGTTCAAGCCGTTAAA
TTTCTGATAGAACGGATCAGAAAGAATGAACCTTTGCCTGTTTATAAAGATCTTTGGAACGCTTTAAGAA
AGGGTACCCCATTGAGTGCTATCACAGTACGTTCTATGGAGGGGCCTCCCACGGTGCAGCAGCAATCACC
TTCCGTTATTAGGCAGTCTCCCACTCAACGGCGGAAAACGTCTACCACATCTTCCACATCTCGTGCACCA
CCACCTACAAATCCAGATGCCTCTTCTTCTTCATCATCTTTTGCTGTACCGACAATTCATTTTAAAGAGT
CTCCATTTTACAAAATACAAAGGCTAATCCCTGAATTAGTGATGAACGTGGAAGTCACAGGCGGAAGAGG
TATGTGCTCTGCGAAATTTAAATTGTCCAAAGCAGACTATAATCTATTAAGTAACCCGAATAG
